>Addgene plasmid #68751 | pGL4.26-SS-160 | depositor full sequence | sequence record 120994 | pGL4.26-SS-160 sequence 4937 bps
GGCCTAACTGGCCGGTACCTGAGCTCGCTAGCTGAAGAAGCTGCAGGAGGTGAAGCTTAGACACTAGAGG
GTATATAATGGAAGCTCGACTTCCAGCTTGGCAATCCGGTACTGTTGGTAAAGCCACCATGGTGAGCAAG
GGCGAGGAGCTGTTCACCGGGGTGGTGCCCATCCTGGTCGAGCTGGACGGCGACGTAAACGGCCACAAGT
TCAGCGTGTCCGGCGAGGGCGAGGGCGATGCCACCTACGGCAAGCTGACCCTGAAGTTCATCTGCACCAC
CGGCAAGCTGCCCGTGCCCTGGCCCACCCTCGTGACCACCCTGACCTACGGCGTGCAGTGCTTCAGCCGC
TACCCCGACCACATGAAGCAGCACGACTTCTTCAAGTCCGCCATGCCCGAAGGCTACGTCCAGGAGCGCA
CCATCTTCTTCAAGGACGACGGCAACTACAAGACCCGCGCCGAGGTGAAGTTCGAGGGCGACACCCTGGT
GAACCGCATCGAGCTGAAGGGCATCGACTTCAAGGAGGACGGCAACATCCTGGGGCACAAGCTGGAGTAC
AACTACAACAGCCACAACGTCTATATCATGGCCGACAAGCAGAAGAACGGCATCAAGGTGAACTTCAAGA
TCCGCCACAACATCGAGGACGGCAGCGTGCAGCTCGCCGACCACTACCAGCAGAACACCCCCATCGGCGA
CGGCCCCGTGCTGCTGCCCGACAACCACTACCTGAGCACCCAGTCCGCCCTGAGCAAAGACCCCAACGAG
AAGCGCGATCACATGGTCCTGCTGGAGTTCGTGACCGCCGCCGGGATCACTCTCGGCATGGACGAGCTGT
ACAAGTAATAATTCTAGAGTCGGGGCGGCCGGCCGCTTCGAGCAGACATGATAAGATACATTGATGAGTT
TGGACAAACCACAACTAGAATGCAGTGAAAAAAATGCTTTATTTGTGAAATTTGTGATGCTATTGCTTTA
TTTGTAACCATTATAAGCTGCAATAAACAAGTTAACAACAACAATTGCATTCATTTTATGTTTCAGGTTC
AGGGGGAGGTGTGGGAGGTTTTTTAAAGCAAGTAAAACCTCTACAAATGTGGTAAAATCGATAAGGATCC
GTTTGCGTATTGGGCGCTCTTCCGCTGATCTGCGCAGCACCATGGCCTGAAATAACCTCTGAAAGAGGAA
CTTGGTTAGCTACCTTCTGAGGCGGAAAGAACCAGCTGTGGAATGTGTGTCAGTTAGGGTGTGGAAAGTC
CCCAGGCTCCCCAGCAGGCAGAAGTATGCAAAGCATGCATCTCAATTAGTCAGCAACCAGGTGTGGAAAG
TCCCCAGGCTCCCCAGCAGGCAGAAGTATGCAAAGCATGCATCTCAATTAGTCAGCAACCATAGTCCCGC
CCCTAACTCCGCCCATCCCGCCCCTAACTCCGCCCAGTTCCGCCCATTCTCCGCCCCATGGCTGACTAAT
TTTTTTTATTTATGCAGAGGCCGAGGCCGCCTCTGCCTCTGAGCTATTCCAGAAGTAGTGAGGAGGCTTT
TTTGGAGGCCTAGGCTTTTGCAAAAAGCTCGATTCTTCTGACACTAGCGCCACCATGAAGAAGCCCGAAC
TCACCGCTACCAGCGTTGAAAAATTTCTCATCGAGAAGTTCGACAGTGTGAGCGACCTGATGCAGTTGTC
GGAGGGCGAAGAGAGCCGAGCCTTCAGCTTCGATGTCGGCGGACGCGGCTATGTACTGCGGGTGAATAGC
TGCGCTGATGGCTTCTACAAAGACCGCTACGTGTACCGCCACTTCGCCAGCGCTGCACTACCCATCCCCG
AAGTGTTGGACATCGGCGAGTTCAGCGAGAGCCTGACATACTGCATCAGTAGACGCGCCCAAGGCGTTAC
TCTCCAAGACCTCCCCGAAACAGAGCTGCCTGCTGTGTTACAGCCTGTCGCCGAAGCTATGGATGCTATT
GCCGCCGCCGACCTCAGTCAAACCAGCGGCTTCGGCCCATTCGGGCCCCAAGGCATCGGCCAGTACACAA
CCTGGCGGGATTTCATTTGCGCCATTGCTGATCCCCATGTCTACCACTGGCAGACCGTGATGGACGACAC
CGTGTCCGCCAGCGTAGCTCAAGCCCTGGACGAACTGATGCTGTGGGCCGAAGACTGTCCCGAGGTGCGC
CACCTCGTCCATGCCGACTTCGGCAGCAACAACGTCCTGACCGACAACGGCCGCATCACCGCCGTAATCG
ACTGGTCCGAAGCTATGTTCGGGGACAGTCAGTACGAGGTGGCCAACATCTTCTTCTGGCGGCCCTGGCT
GGCTTGCATGGAGCAGCAGACTCGCTACTTCGAGCGCCGGCATCCCGAGCTGGCCGGCAGCCCTCGTCTG
CGAGCCTACATGCTGCGCATCGGCCTGGATCAGCTCTACCAGAGCCTCGTGGACGGCAACTTCGACGATG
CTGCCTGGGCTCAAGGCCGCTGCGATGCCATCGTCCGCAGCGGGGCCGGCACCGTCGGTCGCACACAAAT
CGCTCGCCGGAGCGCAGCCGTATGGACCGACGGCTGCGTCGAGGTGCTGGCCGACAGCGGCAACCGCCGG
CCCAGTACACGACCGCGCGCTAAGGAGGTAGGTCGAGTTTAAACTCTAGAACCGGTCATGGCCGCAATAA
AATATCTTTATTTTCATTACATCTGTGTGTTGGTTTTTTGTGTGTTCGAACTAGATGCTGTCGACCGATG
CCCTTGAGAGCCTTCAACCCAGTCAGCTCCTTCCGGTGGGCGCGGGGCATGACTATCGTCGCCGCACTTA
TGACTGTCTTCTTTATCATGCAACTCGTAGGACAGGTGCCGGCAGCGCTCTTCCGCTTCCTCGCTCACTG
ACTCGCTGCGCTCGGTCGTTCGGCTGCGGCGAGCGGTATCAGCTCACTCAAAGGCGGTAATACGGTTATC
CACAGAATCAGGGGATAACGCAGGAAAGAACATGTGAGCAAAAGGCCAGCAAAAGGCCAGGAACCGTAAA
AAGGCCGCGTTGCTGGCGTTTTTCCATAGGCTCCGCCCCCCTGACGAGCATCACAAAAATCGACGCTCAA
GTCAGAGGTGGCGAAACCCGACAGGACTATAAAGATACCAGGCGTTTCCCCCTGGAAGCTCCCTCGTGCG
CTCTCCTGTTCCGACCCTGCCGCTTACCGGATACCTGTCCGCCTTTCTCCCTTCGGGAAGCGTGGCGCTT
TCTCATAGCTCACGCTGTAGGTATCTCAGTTCGGTGTAGGTCGTTCGCTCCAAGCTGGGCTGTGTGCACG
AACCCCCCGTTCAGCCCGACCGCTGCGCCTTATCCGGTAACTATCGTCTTGAGTCCAACCCGGTAAGACA
CGACTTATCGCCACTGGCAGCAGCCACTGGTAACAGGATTAGCAGAGCGAGGTATGTAGGCGGTGCTACA
GAGTTCTTGAAGTGGTGGCCTAACTACGGCTACACTAGAAGAACAGTATTTGGTATCTGCGCTCTGCTGA
AGCCAGTTACCTTCGGAAAAAGAGTTGGTAGCTCTTGATCCGGCAAACAAACCACCGCTGGTAGCGGTGG
TTTTTTTGTTTGCAAGCAGCAGATTACGCGCAGAAAAAAAGGATCTCAAGAAGATCCTTTGATCTTTTCT
ACGGGGTCTGACGCTCAGTGGAACGAAAACTCACGTTAAGGGATTTTGGTCATGAGATTATCAAAAAGGA
TCTTCACCTAGATCCTTTTAAATTAAAAATGAAGTTTTAAATCAATCTAAAGTATATATGAGTAAACTTG
GTCTGACAGCGGCCGCAAATGCTAAACCACTGCAGTGGTTACCAGTGCTTGATCAGTGAGGCACCGATCT
CAGCGATCTGCCTATTTCGTTCGTCCATAGTGGCCTGACTCCCCGTCGTGTAGATCACTACGATTCGTGA
GGGCTTACCATCAGGCCCCAGCGCAGCAATGATGCCGCGAGAGCCGCGTTCACCGGCCCCCGATTTGTCA
GCAATGAACCAGCCAGCAGGGAGGGCCGAGCGAAGAAGTGGTCCTGCTACTTTGTCCGCCTCCATCCAGT
CTATGAGCTGCTGTCGTGATGCTAGAGTAAGAAGTTCGCCAGTGAGTAGTTTCCGAAGAGTTGTGGCCAT
TGCTACTGGCATCGTGGTATCACGCTCGTCGTTCGGTATGGCTTCGTTCAACTCTGGTTCCCAGCGGTCA
AGCCGGGTCACATGATCACCCATATTATGAAGAAATGCAGTCAGCTCCTTAGGGCCTCCGATCGTTGTCA
GAAGTAAGTTGGCCGCGGTGTTGTCGCTCATGGTAATGGCAGCACTACACAATTCTCTTACCGTCATGCC
ATCCGTAAGATGCTTTTCCGTGACCGGCGAGTACTCAACCAAGTCGTTTTGTGAGTAGTGTATACGGCGA
CCAAGCTGCTCTTGCCCGGCGTCTATACGGGACAACACCGCGCCACATAGCAGTACTTTGAAAGTGCTCA
TCATCGGGAATCGTTCTTCGGGGCGGAAAGACTCAAGGATCTTGCCGCTATTGAGATCCAGTTCGATATA
GCCCACTCTTGCACCCAGTTGATCTTCAGCATCTTTTACTTTCACCAGCGTTTCGGGGTGTGCAAAAACA
GGCAAGCAAAATGCCGCAAAGAAGGGAATGAGTGCGACACGAAAATGTTGGATGCTCATACTCGTCCTTT
TTCAATATTATTGAAGCATTTATCAGGGTTACTAGTACGTCTCTCAAGGATAAGTAAGTAATATTAAGGT
ACGGGAGGTATTGGACAGGCCGCAATAAAATATCTTTATTTTCATTACATCTGTGTGTTGGTTTTTTGTG
TGAATCGATAGTACTAACATACGCTCTCCATCAAAACAAAACGAAACAAAACAAACTAGCAAAATAGGCT
GTCCCCAGTGCAAGTGCAGGTGCCAGAACATTTCTCT
Features (pLannotate 1.2.2; 13 found; start..end, strand, type, name):
     65..96      +  promoter       minP: minimal TATA-box promoter with low basal activity
    129..848     +  CDS            EGFP: the original enhanced GFP (Yang et al., 1996) mammalian codon-optimized
    892..1013    -  polyA_signal   SV40 poly(A) signal: SV40 polyadenylation signal
   1039..1170    -  CDS            LT_SV40 (fragment): Experimental evidence at protein level: Swiss-Prot protein existence level 1. Isoform 17kT antigen targets host RBL2 for degradation and promotes cell proliferation. Transactivates host cyclin A promoter through its J domain. From Simian virus 40 (SV40).
   1207..1564    +  promoter       SV40 promoter: SV40 enhancer and early promoter
   1595..2632    +  CDS            HygR: hygromycin B phosphotransferase confers resistance to hygromycin
   2656..2704    +  polyA_signal   poly(A) signal: synthetic polyadenylation signal
   2720..2851    +  CDS            TcR (fragment): tetracycline efflux protein; tet; confers resistance to tetracycline
   3031..3619    -  rep_origin     ori: high-copy-number ColE1/pMB1/pBR322/pUC origin of replication
   3819..4679    -  CDS            AmpR: β-lactamase confers resistance to ampicillin, carbenicillin, and related antibiotics
   4680..4721    -  promoter       AmpR promoter (fragment): bla
   4784..4832    +  polyA_signal   poly(A) signal: synthetic polyadenylation signal
   4846..4937    +  misc_feature   pause site: RNA polymerase II transcriptional pause signal from the human α2 globin gene
