[The description below was written by a language model from this plasmid's Addgene catalogue record and pLannotate feature annotations shown in this document.]
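Description:
pGL4.26-SS-160 is a mammalian reporter plasmid built on Promega's pGL4.26 (luc2/minP/hygro) backbone, in which the luciferase gene has been replaced by EGFP. It is propagated in E. coli as a high-copy plasmid through its ColE1/pUC-type origin and selected with ampicillin via the β-lactamase gene. For mammalian cells it carries a hygromycin B phosphotransferase cassette driven by the SV40 enhancer/early promoter and terminated by a synthetic poly(A) signal, which allows selection of stably transfected cells.

The payload is a 20 bp synthetic operator, recorded as ZF10/ZF6 Op 0gap, which the name indicates is a pair of binding sites for two zinc finger domains (ZF10 and ZF6) placed with no spacer between them. The operator is too short to be picked up in the feature table, so its exact position is not annotated. In this backbone design, response elements normally sit just upstream of minP, a minimal TATA-box promoter with low basal activity, which here precedes the mammalian codon-optimised EGFP coding sequence and an SV40 polyadenylation signal. A synthetic poly(A) signal and an RNA polymerase II transcriptional pause site from the human α2 globin gene lie upstream of the reporter unit and reduce read-through transcription from the backbone, keeping background low. The short SV40 large T and tetracycline-resistance fragments in the annotation appear to be backbone remnants rather than functional genes.

EGFP output should therefore depend on recruitment of activating factors to the operator. This fits the associated work on zinc finger-based DNA sense-and-respond protein modules in mammalian cells, where the plasmid would act as a fluorescent readout for binding at the adjoining ZF10 and ZF6 sites.
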