Addgene plasmid #68751: pGL4.26-SS-160
Purpose: ZF10-ZF6 Op 0gap --GFP
Depositing lab: James Collins. Depositing organization: Massachusetts Institute of Technology. Publication: DNA sense-and-respond protein modules for mammalian cells. Slomovic S, Collins JJ. Nat Methods. 2015 Sep 21. doi: 10.1038/nmeth.3585. PubMed 26389572.
Backbone
  Vector backbone: pGL4.26 luc2/minp/hygro
  Backbone manufacturer: Promega
  Backbone size w/o insert (bp): 4917
  Total vector size (bp): 4937
  Modifications to backbone: GFP instead of Luc
  Vector type: Mammalian Expression
  Selectable markers: Hygromycin
Growth in bacteria
  Bacterial resistance: Ampicillin, 100 μg/mL
  Growth temperature: 37°C
  Growth strain: DH5alpha
  Copy number: High Copy
Gene/Insert
  Gene/Insert name: ZF10/ZF6 Op 0gap
  Species: Synthetic
  Insert size (bp): 20
Terms and licenses: Academic/Nonprofit Terms; Industry Terms: Not Available to Industry
How to cite: pGL4.26-SS-160 was a gift from James Collins (Addgene plasmid # 68751 ; http://n2t.net/addgene:68751 ; RRID:Addgene_68751)
