>Addgene plasmid #68751 | pGL4.26-SS-160 | addgene partial sequence | sequence record 124902 | EGFP-N 5'-CGTCGCCGTCCAGCTCGACCAG-3'
GCTCCTCGCCCTTGCTCACCATGGTGGCTTTACCAACAGTACCGGATTGCCAAGCTGGAAGTCGAGCTTC
CATTATATACCCTCTAGTGTCTAAGCTTCACCTCCTGCAGCTTCTTCAGCTAGCGAGCTCAGGTACCGGC
CAGTTAGGCCAGAGAAATGTTCTGGCACCTGCACTTGCACTGGGGACAGCCTATTTTGCTAGTTTGTTTT
GTTTCGTTTTGTTTTGATGGAGAGCGTATGTTAGTACTATCGATTCACACAAAAAACCAACACACAGATG
TAATGAAAATAAAGATATTTTATTGCGGCCTGTCCAATACCTCCCGTACCTTAATATTACTTACTTATCC
TTGAGAGACGTACTAGTAACCCTGATAAATGCTTCAATAATATTGAAAAAGGACGAGTATGAGCATCCAA
CATTTTCGTGTCGCACTCATTCCCTTCTTTGCGGCATTTTGCTTGCCTGTTTTTGCACACCCCGAAACGC
TGGTGAAAGTAAAAGATGCTGAAGATCAACTGGGTGCAAGAGTGGGCTATATCGAACTGGATCTCAATAG
CGGCAAGATCCTTGAGTCTTTCCGCCCCGAAGAACGATTCCCGATGATGAGCACTTTCAAAGTACTGCTA
TGTGGCGCGGTGTTGTCCCGTATAGACGCCGGGCAAGAGCAGCTTGGTCGCCGTATACACTACTCACAAA
ACGACTTGGTTGAGTACTCGCCGGTCACGGAAAAGCATCTTACGGATGGCATGACGGTAAGAGAATTGTG
TAGTGCTGCCATTACCATG
