>Addgene plasmid #68751 | pGL4.26-SS-160 | addgene partial sequence | sequence record 124903 | EBV-rev 5'-GTGGTTTGTCCAAACTCATC-3'
CGGCCGGCCGCCCCGACTCTAGAATTATTACTTGTACAGCTCGTCCATGCCGAGAGTGATCCCGGCGGCG
GTCACGAACTCCAGCAGGACCATGTGATCGCGCTTCTCGTTGGGGTCTTTGCTCAGGGCGGACTGGGTGC
TCAGGTAGTGGTTGTCGGGCAGCAGCACGGGGCCGTCGCCGATGGGGGTGTTCTGCTGGTAGTGGTCGGC
GAGCTGCACGCTGCCGTCCTCGATGTTGTGGCGGATCTTGAAGTTCACCTTGATGCCGTTCTTCTGCTTG
TCGGCCATGATATAGACGTTGTGGCTGTTGTAGTTGTACTCCAGCTTGTGCCCCAGGATGTTGCCGTCCT
CCTTGAAGTCGATGCCCTTCAGCTCGATGCGGTTCACCAGGGTGTCGCCCTCGAACTTCACCTCGGCGCG
GGTCTTGTAGTTGCCGTCGTCCTTGAAGAAGATGGTGCGCTCCTGGACGTAGCCTTCGGGCATGGCGGAC
TTGAAGAAGTCGTGCTGCTTCATGTGGTCGGGGTAGCGGCTGAAGCACTGCACGCCGTAGGTCAGGGTGG
TCACGAGGGTGGGCCAGGGCACGGGCAGCTTGCCGGTGGTGCAGATGAACTTCAGGGTCAGCTTGCCGTA
GGTGGCATCGCCCTCGCCCTCGCCGGACACGCTGAACTTGTGGCCGTTTACGTCGCCGTCCAGCTCGACC
AGGATGGGCACCACCCCGGTGAACAGCTCCTCGCCCTTGCTCACCATGGTGGCTTTACCAACAGTACCGG
ATTGCCAAGCTGGAAGTCGAGCTTCCATTATATACCCTCTAGTGTCTAAG
